>Addgene plasmid #144043 | TFORF2558 | addgene full sequence | sequence record 400565 | Addgene NGS Result
TTAATGTAGTCTTATGCAATACTCTTGTAGTCTTGCAACATGGTAACGATGAGTTAGCAACATGCCTTAC
AAGGAGAGAAAAAGCACCGTGCATGCCGATTGGTGGAAGTAAGGTGGTACGATCGTGCCTTATTAGGAAG
GCAACAGACGGGTCTGACATGGATTGGACGAACCACTGAATTGCCGCATTGCAGAGATATTGTATTTAAG
TGCCTAGCTCGATACATAAACGGGTCTCTCTGGTTAGACCAGATCTGAGCCTGGGAGCTCTCTGGCTAAC
TAGGGAACCCACTGCTTAAGCCTCAATAAAGCTTGCCTTGAGTGCTTCAAGTAGTGTGTGCCCGTCTGTT
GTGTGACTCTGGTAACTAGAGATCCCTCAGACCCTTTTAGTCAGTGTGGAAAATCTCTAGCAGTGGCGCC
CGAACAGGGACTTGAAAGCGAAAGGGAAACCAGAGGAGCTCTCTCGACGCAGGACTCGGCTTGCTGAAGC
GCGCACGGCAAGAGGCGAGGGGCGGCGACTGGTGAGTACGCCAAAAATTTTGACTAGCGGAGGCTAGAAG
GAGAGAGATGGGTGCGAGAGCGTCAGTATTAAGCGGGGGAGAATTAGATCGCGATGGGAAAAAATTCGGT
TAAGGCCAGGGGGAAAGAAAAAATATAAATTAAAACATATAGTATGGGCAAGCAGGGAGCTAGAACGATT
CGCAGTTAATCCTGGCCTGTTAGAAACATCAGAAGGCTGTAGACAAATACTGGGACAGCTACAACCATCC
CTTCAGACAGGATCAGAAGAACTTAGATCATTATATAATACAGTAGCAACCCTCTATTGTGTGCATCAAA
GGATAGAGATAAAAGACACCAAGGAAGCTTTAGACAAGATAGAGGAAGAGCAAAACAAAAGTAAGACCAC
CGCACAGCAAGCGGCCGCTGATCTTCAGACCTGGAGGAGGAGATATGAGGGACAATTGGAGAAGTGAATT
ATATAAATATAAAGTAGTAAAAATTGAACCATTAGGAGTAGCACCCACCAAGGCAAAGAGAAGAGTGGTG
CAGAGAGAAAAAAGAGCAGTGGGAATAGGAGCTTTGTTCCTTGGGTTCTTGGGAGCAGCAGGAAGCACTA
TGGGCGCAGCGTCAATGACGCTGACGGTACAGGCCAGACAATTATTGTCTGGTATAGTGCAGCAGCAGAA
CAATTTGCTGAGGGCTATTGAGGCGCAACAGCATCTGTTGCAACTCACAGTCTGGGGCATCAAGCAGCTC
CAGGCAAGAATCCTGGCTGTGGAAAGATACCTAAAGGATCAACAGCTCCTGGGGATTTGGGGTTGCTCTG
GAAAACTCATTTGCACCACTGCTGTGCCTTGGAATGCTAGTTGGAGTAATAAATCTCTGGAACAGATTTG
GAATCACACGACCTGGATGGAGTGGGACAGAGAAATTAACAATTACACAAGCTTAATACACTCCTTAATT
GAAGAATCGCAAAACCAGCAAGAAAAGAATGAACAAGAATTATTGGAATTAGATAAATGGGCAAGTTTGT
GGAATTGGTTTAACATAACAAATTGGCTGTGGTATATAAAATTATTCATAATGATAGTAGGAGGCTTGGT
AGGTTTAAGAATAGTTTTTGCTGTACTTTCTATAGTGAATAGAGTTAGGCAGGGATATTCACCATTATCG
TTTCAGACCCACCTCCCAACCCCGAGGGGACCCATGCATTGCATCTCAATTAGTCAGCAACCAGGTGTGG
AAAGTCCCCAGGCTCCCCAGCAGGCAGAAGTATGCAAAGCATGCGTCTCAATTAGTCAGCAACCATAGTC
CCGCCCCTAACTCCGCCCATCCCGCCCCTAACTCCGCCCAGTTCCGCCCATTCTCCGCCCCATGGCTGAC
TAATTTTTTTTATTTATGCAGAGGCCGAGGCCGCCTCGGCCTCTGAGCTATTCCAGAAGTAGTGAGGAGG
CTTTTTTGGAGGCCTAGGCTTTTGCAAAAAGCTTTCTAGAGGTACCACCGGAGCTTACCATGACCGAGTA
CAAGCCCACGGTGCGCCTCGCCACCCGCGACGACGTCCCCAGGGCCGTACGCACCCTCGCCGCCGCGTTC
GCCGACTACCCCGCCACGCGCCACACCGTCGATCCGGACCGCCACATCGAGCGGGTCACCGAGCTGCAAG
AACTCTTCCTCACGCGCGTCGGGCTCGACATCGGCAAGGTGTGGGTCGCGGACGACGGCGCCGCCGTGGC
GGTCTGGACCACGCCGGAGAGCGTCGAAGCGGGGGCGGTGTTCGCCGAGATCGGCCCGCGCATGGCCGAG
TTGAGCGGTTCCCGGCTGGCCGCGCAGCAACAGATGGAAGGCCTCCTGGCGCCGCACCGGCCCAAGGAGC
CCGCGTGGTTCCTGGCCACCGTCGGCGTCTCGCCCGACCACCAGGGCAAGGGTCTGGGCAGCGCCGTCGT
GCTCCCCGGAGTGGAGGCGGCCGAGCGCGCCGGGGTGCCCGCCTTCCTGGAGACCTCCGCGCCCCGCAAC
CTCCCCTTCTACGAGCGGCTCGGCTTCACCGTCACCGCCGACGTCGAGGTGCCCGAAGGACCGCGCACCT
GGTGCATGACCCGCAAGCCCGGTGCCAGTTAACGAATTCTAGATCTTGAGACAAATGGCAGTATTCATCC
ACAATTTTAAAAGAAAAGGGGGGATTGGGGGGTACAGTGCAGGGGAAAGAATAGTAGACATAATAGCAAC
AGACATACAAACTAAAGAATTACAAAAACAAATTACAAAAATTCAAAATTTTCGGGTTTATTACAGGGAC
AGCAGAGATCCACTTTGGCGCCGGCTCGAGGCCTGCAGGTGCAAAGATGGATAAAGTTTTAAACAGAGAG
GAATCTTTGCAGCTAATGGACCTTCTAGGTCTTGAAAGGAGTGGGAATTGGCTCCGGTGCCCGTCAGTGG
GCAGAGCGCACATCGCCCACAGTCCCCGAGAAGTTGGGGGGAGGGGTCGGCAATTGAACCGGTGCCTAGA
GAAGGTGGCGCGGGGTAAACTGGGAAAGTGATGTCGTGTACTGGCTCCGCCTTTTTCCCGAGGGTGGGGG
AGAACCGTATATAAGTGCAGTAGTCGCCGTGAACGTTCTTTTTCGCAACGGGTTTGCCGCCAGAACACAG
GTAAGTGCCGTGTGTGGTTCCCGCGGGCCTGGCCTCTTTACGGGTTATGGCCCTTGCGTGCCTTGAATTA
CTTCCACCTGGCTGCAGTACGTGATTCTTGATCCCGAGCTTCGGGTTGGAAGTGGGTGGGAGAGTTCGAG
GCCTTGCGCTTAAGGAGCCCCTTCGCCTCGTGCTTGAGTTGAGGCCTGGCCTGGGCGCTGGGGCCGCCGC
GTGCGAATCTGGTGGCACCTTCGCGCCTGTCTCGCTGCTTTCGATAAGTCTCTAGCCATTTAAAATTTTT
GATGACCTGCTGCGACGCTTTTTTTCTGGCAAGATAGTCTTGTAAATGCGGGCCAAGATCTGCACACTGG
TATTTCGGTTTTTGGGGCCGCGGGCGGCGACGGGGCCCGTGCGTCCCAGCGCACATGTTCGGCGAGGCGG
GGCCTGCGAGCGCGGCCACCGAGAATCGGACGGGGGTAGTCTCAAGCTGGCCGGCCTGCTCTGGTGCCTG
GCCTCGCGCCGCCGTGTATCGCCCCGCCCTGGGCGGCAAGGCTGGCCCGGTCGGCACCAGTTGCGTGAGC
GGAAAGATGGCCGCTTCCCGGCCCTGCTGCAGGGAGCTCAAAATGGAGGACGCGGCGCTCGGGAGAGCGG
GCGGGTGAGTCACCCACACAAAGGAAAAGGGCCTTTCCGTCCTCAGCCGTCGCTTCATGTGACTCCACGG
AGTACCGGGCGCCGTCCAGGCACCTCGATTAGTTCTCGAGCTTTTGGAGTACGTCGTCTTTAGGTTGGGG
GGAGGGGTTTTATGCGATGGAGTTTCCCCACACTGAGTGGGTGGAGACTGAAGTTAGGCCAGCTTGGCAC
TTGATGTAATTCTCCTTGGAATTTGCCCTTTTTGAGTTTGGATCTTGGTTCATTCTCAAGCCTCAGACAG
TGGTTCAAAGTTTTTTTCTTCCATTTCAGGTGTCGTGAGGCTAGCACCGCCACCATGGAGCACCTGGGTC
CGCACCACCTCCACCCGGGTCACGCAGAGCCCATTAGCTTCGGCATCGACCAGATCCTCAACAGCCCGGA
CCAGGGTGGCTGCATGGGACCCGCCTCGCGCCTCCAGGACGGAGAATACGGCCTTGGCTGCTTGGTCGGA
GGCGCCTACACTTACGGCGGCGGGGGCTCCGCGGCCGCGACGGGGGCTGGAGGAGCGGGGGCCTATGGTA
CTGGAGGTCCCGGCGGCCCCGGAGGCCCGGCAGGCGGCGGCGGCGCCTGCAGCATGGGTCCTCTGACCGG
CTCCTACAACGTGAACATGGCCTTGGCAGGCGGCCCCGGTCCTGGCGGCGGCGGCGGCAGCAGCGGCGGT
GCCGGGGCACTCAGCGCTGCGGGGGTAATCCGGGTGCCGGCACACAGGCCGCTCGCCGGAGCCGTGGCCC
ACCCCCAGCCCCTGGCCACCGGCTTGCCCACCGTGCCCTCTGTGCCTGCCATGCCGGGCGTCAACAACCT
CACTGGCCTCACCTTCCCCTGGATGGAGAGTAACCGCAGATACACAAAGGACAGGTTCACAGGTCACCCC
TATCAGAACCGGACGCCCCCCAAGAAGAAGAAGCCGCGCACGTCCTTCACACGCCTGCAGATCTGCGAGC
TGGAGAAGCGCTTCCACCGCCAGAAGTACCTGGCCTCGGCCGAGCGCGCCGCCCTGGCCAAGGCGCTCAA
AATGACCGATGCGCAGGTCAAAACCTGGTTCCAGAACCGGCGGACAAAGTGGAGACGGCAGACTGCGGAG
GAACGGGAGGCCGAGAGGCAGCAAGCGAACCGCATCCTCCTGCAGTTGCAGCAGGAGGCCTTCCAGAAGA
GCCTGGCACAGCCGCTGCCCGCTGACCCTCTGTGCGTGCACAACTCGTCGCTCTTCGCCCTGCAGAATCT
GCAGCCGTGGTCTGACGACTCGACCAAAATCACTAGCGTCACGTCGGTGGCGTCGGCCTGCGAGTAGTAA
TGAACTAGTCCGTAACTTGAAAGTATTTCGATTTCTTGGCTTTATATATCTTGTGGAAAGGACGATGACC
CACCGGATCTGCCGCACGCACGCGTTAAGTCGACAATCAACCTCTGGATTACAAAATTTGTGAAAGATTG
ACTGGTATTCTTAACTATGTTGCTCCTTTTACGCTATGTGGATACGCTGCTTTAATGCCTTTGTATCATG
CTATTGCTTCCCGTATGGCTTTCATTTTCTCCTCCTTGTATAAATCCTGGTTGCTGTCTCTTTATGAGGA
GTTGTGGCCCGTTGTCAGGCAACGTGGCGTGGTGTGCACTGTGTTTGCTGACGCAACCCCCACTGGTTGG
GGCATTGCCACCACCTGTCAGCTCCTTTCCGGGACTTTCGCTTTCCCCCTCCCTATTGCCACGGCGGAAC
TCATCGCCGCCTGCCTTGCCCGCTGCTGGACAGGGGCTCGGCTGTTGGGCACTGACAATTCCGTGGTGTT
GTCGGGGAAATCATCGTCCTTTCCTTGGCTGCTCGCCTGTGTTGCCACCTGGATTCTGCGCGGGACGTCC
TTCTGCTACGTCCCTTCGGCCCTCAATCCAGCGGACCTTCCTTCCCGCGGCCTGCTGCCGGCTCTGCGGC
CTCTTCCGCGTCTTCGCCTTCGCCCTCAGACGAGTCGGATCTCCCTTTGGGCCGCCTCCCCGCGTCGACT
TTAAGACCAATGACTTACAAGGCAGCTGTAGATCTTAGCCACTTTTTAAAAGAAAAGGGGGGACTGGAAG
GGCTAATTCACTCCCAACGAAGACAAGATCTGCTTTTTGCTTGTACTGGGTCTCTCTGGTTAGACCAGAT
CTGAGCCTGGGAGCTCTCTGGCTAACTAGGGAACCCACTGCTTAAGCCTCAATAAAGCTTGCCTTGAGTG
CTTCAAGTAGTGTGTGCCCGTCTGTTGTGTGACTCTGGTAACTAGAGATCCCTCAGACCCTTTTAGTCAG
TGTGGAAAATCTCTAGCAGTACGTATAGTAGTTCATGTCATCTTATTATTCAGTATTTATAACTTGCAAA
GAAATGAATATCAGAGAGTGAGAGGAACTTGTTTATTGCAGCTTATAATGGTTACAAATAAAGCAATAGC
ATCACAAATTTCACAAATAAAGCATTTTTTTCACTGCATTCTAGTTGTGGTTTGTCCAAACTCATCAATG
TATCTTATCATGTCTGGCTCTAGCTATCCCGCCCCTAACTCCGCCCATCCCGCCCCTAACTCCGCCCAGT
TCCGCCCATTCTCCGCCCCATGGCTGACTAATTTTTTTTATTTATGCAGAGGCCGAGGCCGCCTCGGCCT
CTGAGCTATTCCAGAAGTAGTGAGGAGGCTTTTTTGGAGGCCTAGGGACGTACCCAATTCGCCCTATAGT
GAGTCGTATTACGCGCGCTCACTGGCCGTCGTTTTACAACGTCGTGACTGGGAAAACCCTGGCGTTACCC
AACTTAATCGCCTTGCAGCACATCCCCCTTTCGCCAGCTGGCGTAATAGCGAAGAGGCCCGCACCGATCG
CCCTTCCCAACAGTTGCGCAGCCTGAATGGCGAATGGG
[124 nt withheld, positions 6689-6812]
C
[91 nt withheld, positions 6814-6904]
A
[49 nt withheld, positions 6906-6954]
CCTTTGACGTTGGAGTCCACGTTCTTT
[37 nt withheld, positions 6982-7018]
ACCCTATCTCGGTCTATTCTTTTGATTTATAAGGGATTTTGCCGATTTCGGCCTATTGGTTAAAAAATGA
GCTGATTTAACAAAAATTTAACGCGAATTTTAACAAAATATTAACGCTTACAATTTAGGTGGCACTTTTC
GGGGAAATGTGCGCGGAACCCCTATTTGTTTATTTTTCTAAATACATTCAAATATGTATCCGCTCATGAG
ACAATAACCCTGATAAATGCTTCAATAATATTGAAAAAGGAAGAGTATGAGTATTCAACATTTCCGTGTC
GCCCTTATTCCCTTTTTTGCGGCATTTTGCCTTCCTGTTTTTGCTCACCCAGAAACGCTGGTGAAAGTAA
AAGATGCTGAAGATCAGTTGGGTGCACGAGTGGGTTACATCGAACTGGATCTCAACAGCGGTAAGATCCT
TGAGAGTTTTCGCCCCGAAGAACGTTTTCCAATGATGAGCACTTTTAAAGTTCTGCTATGTGGCGCGGTA
TTATCCCGTATTGACGCCGGGCAAGAGCAACTCGGTCGCCGCATACACTATTCTCAGAATGACTTGGTTG
AGTACTCACCAGTCACAGAAAAGCATCTTACGGATGGCATGACAGTAAGAGAATTATGCAGTGCTGCCAT
AACCATGAGTGATAACACTGCGGCCAACTTACTTCTGACAACGATCGGAGGACCGAAGGAGCTAACCGCT
TTTTTGCACAACATGGGGGATCATGTAACTCGCCTTGATCGTTGGGAACCGGAGCTGAATGAAGCCATAC
CAAACGACGAGCGTGACACCACGATGCCTGTAGCAATGGCAACAACGTTGCGCAAACTATTAACTGGCGA
ACTACTTACTCTAGCTTCCCGGCAACAATTAATAGACTGGATGGAGGCGGATAAAGTTGCAGGACCACTT
CTGCGCTCGGCCCTTCCGGCTGGCTGGTTTATTGCTGATAAATCTGGAGCCGGTGAGCGTGGGTCTCGCG
GTATCATTGCAGCACTGGGGCCAGATGGTAAGCCCTCCCGTATCGTAGTTATCTACACGACGGGGAGTCA
GGCAACTATGGATGAACGAAATAGACAGATCGCTGAGATAGGTGCCTCACTGATTAAGCATTGGTAACTG
TCAGACCAAGTTTACTCATATATACTTTAGATTGATTTAAAACTTCATTTTTAATTTAAAAGGATCTAGG
TGAAGATCCTTTTTGATAATCTCATGACCAAAATCCCTTAACGTGAGTTTTCGTTCCACTGAGCGTCAGA
CCCCGTAGAAAAGATCAAAGGATCTTCTTGAGATCCTTTTTTTCTGCGCGTAATCTGCTGCTTGCAAACA
AAAAAACCACCGCTACCAGCGGTGGTTTGTTTGCCGGATCAAGAGCTACCAACTCTTTTTCCGAAGGTAA
CTGGCTTCAGCAGAGCGCAGATACCAAATACTGTTCTTCTAGTGTAGCCGTAGTTAGGCCACCACTTCAA
GAACTCTGTAGCACCGCCTACATACCTCGCTCTGCTAATCCTGTTACCAGTGGCTGCTGCCAGTGGCGAT
AAGTCGTGTCTTACCGGGTTGGACTCAAGACGATAGTTACCGGATAAGGCGCAGCGGTCGGGCTGAACGG
GGGGTTCGTGCACACAGCCCAGCTTGGAGCGAACGACCTACACCGAACTGAGATACCTACAGCGTGAGCT
ATGAGAAAGCGCCACGCTTCCCGAAGGGAGAAAGGCGGACAGGTATCCGGTAAGCGGCAGGGTCGGAACA
GGAGAGCGCACGAGGGAGCTTCCAGGGGGAAACGCCTGGTATCTTTATAGTCCTGTCGGGTTTCGCCACC
TCTGACTTGAGCGTCGATTTTTGTGATGCTCGTCAGGGGGGCGGAGCCTATGGAAAAACGCCAGCAACGC
GGCCTTTTTACGGTTCCTGGCCTTTTGCTGGCCTTTTGCTCACATGTTCTTTCCTGCGTTATCCCCTGAT
TCTGTGGATAACCGTATTACCGCCTTTGAGTGAGCTGATACCGCTCGCCGCAGCCGAACGACCGAGCGCA
GCGAGTCAGTGAGCGAGGAAGCGGAAGAGCGCCCAATACGCAAACCGCCTCTCCCCGCGCGTTGGCCGAT
TCATTAATGCAGCTGGCACGACAGGTTTCCCGACTGGAAAGCGGGCAGTGAGCGCAACGCAATTAATGTG
AGTTAGCTCACTCATTAGGCACCCCAGGCTTTACACTTTATGCTTCCGGCTCGTATGTTGTGTGGAATTG
TGAGCGGATAACAATTTCACACAGGAAACAGCTATGACCATGATTACGCCAAGCGCGCAATTAACCCTCA
CTAAAGGGAACAAAAGCTGGAGCTGCAAGC
Features (pLannotate 1.2.2; 31 found; start..end, strand, type, name):
      5..231     +  promoter       RSV promoter: Rous sarcoma virus enhancer/promoter
    232..412     +  LTR            5' LTR (truncated): truncated 5' long terminal repeat (LTR) from HIV-1
    459..584     +  misc_feature   HIV-1 Ψ: packaging signal of human immunodeficiency virus type 1
    568..931     +  CDS            HIV-1 gag (fragment): gag protein from human immunodeficiency virus 1; gag
   1077..1310    +  misc_feature   RRE: The Rev response element (RRE) of HIV-1 allows for Rev-dependent mRNA export from the nucleus to the cytoplasm.
   1687..1713    +  CDS            Rev (fragment): human immunodeficiency virus 1 (HIV-1) Rev protein; rev; enhances nuclear export of unspliced and incompletely spliced viral mRNAs
   1720..1743    +  promoter       SV40 promoter (fragment): SV40 early promoter
   1744..1815    +  promoter       SV40 promoter (fragment): SV40 enhancer and early promoter
   1839..1974    +  rep_origin     SV40 ori: SV40 origin of replication
   2020..2616    +  CDS            PuroR (fragment): puromycin N-acetyltransferase; pac from Streptomyces; confers resistance to puromycin
   2665..2782    +  misc_feature   cPPT/CTS: central polypurine tract and central termination sequence of HIV-1
   2847..2913    +  CDS            small t antigen (fragment): SV40 (simian virus 40) small t antigen
   2920..4098    +  promoter       EF-1α promoter: strong constitutive promoter for human elongation factor EF-1α
   4115..5104    +  CDS            TLX1: TLX1_HUMAN - Also known as HOX11, TCL3. Experimental evidence at protein level: Swiss-Prot protein existence level 1. Controls the genesis of the spleen. Binds to the DNA sequence 5'-GGCGGTAAGTGG-3'. From Homo sapiens (Human).
   5120..5173    +  promoter       U6 promoter (fragment): RNA polymerase III promoter for human U6 snRNA
   5215..5803    +  misc_feature   WPRE: woodchuck hepatitis virus posttranscriptional regulatory element
   5854..5873    +  misc_feature   cPPT/CTS (fragment): central polypurine tract and central termination sequence of HIV-1
   5875..6108    +  LTR            3' LTR (ΔU3): self-inactivating 3' long terminal repeat (LTR) from HIV-1
   6186..6307    +  polyA_signal   SV40 poly(A) signal: SV40 polyadenylation signal
   6347..6482    +  rep_origin     SV40 ori: SV40 origin of replication
   6503..6521    -  promoter       T7 promoter: promoter for bacteriophage T7 RNA polymerase
   6529..6684    +  CDS            lacZα (fragment): LacZα fragment of β-galactosidase; lacZ fragment
   6689..7117    +  rep_origin     f1 ori (sequence partly withheld): f1 bacteriophage origin of replication; arrow indicates direction of (+) strand synthesis
   7170..7274    +  promoter       AmpR promoter: bla
   7275..8135    +  CDS            AmpR: β-lactamase; bla; confers resistance to ampicillin, carbenicillin, and related antibiotics
   8306..8894    +  rep_origin     ori: high-copy-number ColE1/pMB1/pBR322/pUC origin of replication
   9077..9169    +  CDS            lacI (fragment): lac repressor; lacI; The lac repressor binds to the lac operator to inhibit transcription in E. coli. This inhibition can be relieved by adding lactose or isopropyl-β-D-thiogalactopyranoside (IPTG).
   9182..9203    +  protein_bind   CAP binding site: CAP binding activates transcription in the presence of cAMP. E. coli catabolite activator protein
   9218..9248    +  promoter       lac promoter: promoter for the E. coli lac operon
   9256..9272    +  protein_bind   lac operator: The lac repressor binds to the lac operator to inhibit transcription in E. coli. This inhibition can be relieved by adding lactose or isopropyl-β-D-thiogalactopyranoside (IPTG). lac repressor encoded by lacI
   9317..9335    +  promoter       T3 promoter: promoter for bacteriophage T3 RNA polymerase
