[The description below was written by a language model from this plasmid's Addgene catalogue record and pLannotate feature annotations shown in this document.]
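Description:
TFORF2558 is a third-generation-style, self-inactivating lentiviral expression plasmid built on the pLX_TRC317 backbone and carrying the human transcription factor TLX1 (also known as HOX11 or TCL3). It belongs to a barcoded transcription factor ORF collection intended for overexpression in mammalian cells. In bacteria it is maintained through a high-copy ColE1/pUC-type origin and selected with ampicillin via the β-lactamase gene. An f1 origin and remnants of a lac/lacZα cloning region, flanked by T7 and T3 promoters, are also present in the backbone. The depositor notes that the plasmid can recombine, which fits its propagation in a recombination-reducing strain.

The viral portion begins with an RSV promoter driving a truncated HIV-1 5' LTR, followed by the Ψ packaging signal, a gag fragment, and the RRE for Rev-dependent export of the genomic RNA. It ends in a ΔU3 3' LTR that inactivates LTR promoter activity after integration, with an SV40 polyadenylation signal downstream. Within the provirus, an SV40 early promoter/origin region drives puromycin N-acetyltransferase for selection of transduced cells. A cPPT/CTS element precedes the main cassette, in which the strong constitutive EF-1α promoter drives the TLX1 coding sequence, with a WPRE downstream to enhance transcript stability and expression.

The catalogue describes a unique 24-bp barcode associated with each ORF, which allows the transcription factor to be identified by sequencing in pooled screens. The barcode is not annotated in the feature table, so its exact position is not stated, though the insert size exceeds the annotated ORF length. Typical uses are arrayed or pooled TLX1 overexpression, for example in directed differentiation screens.
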