Addgene plasmid #144043: TFORF2558
Purpose: Lentiviral vector for overexpressing transcription factor ORFs with unique 24-bp barcodes. Barcodes facilitate identification of transcription factors in pooled screens.
Depositing lab: Feng Zhang. Depositing organization: Broad Institute. Publication: A transcription factor atlas of directed differentiation. Joung J, Ma S, Tay T, Geiger-Schuller KR, Kirchgatterer PC, Verdine VK, Guo B, Arias-Garcia MA, Allen WE, Singh A, Kuksenko O, Abudayyeh OO, Gootenberg JS, Fu Z, Macrae RK, Buenrostro JD, Regev A, Zhang F. Cell. 2023 Jan 5;186(1):209-229.e26. doi: 10.1016/j.cell.2022.11.026. PubMed 36608654.
Backbone
  Vector backbone: pLX_TRC317
  Backbone manufacturer: Broad Institute Genetic Perturbation Platform
  Backbone size w/o insert (bp): 8264
  Vector type: Mammalian Expression, Lentiviral
  Selectable markers: Puromycin
Growth in bacteria
  Bacterial resistance: Ampicillin, 100 μg/mL
  Growth temperature: 37°C
  Growth strain: NEB Stable
  Copy number: High Copy
Gene/Insert
  Gene/Insert name: TLX1
  Species: H. sapiens (human)
  Insert size (bp): 1094
  Entrez Gene: TLX1 (a.k.a. HOX11, TCL3)
  Promoter: EF1a
  Cloning method: Unknown
  Sequencing primers: 5′ GGGTGGAGACTGAAGTTAGGCCAG; 3′ CACATAGCGTAAAAGGAGCAACATAG
Terms and licenses: Academic/Nonprofit Terms; Industry Terms: Not Available to Industry
Depositor comments: NM_005521,ENST00000370196 . The transcription factor ORF portion of this plasmid was synthesized by Genewiz. Please test multiple small colonies in case of plasmid recombination. To make this collection available in a timely manner, a portion of this collection was not fully sequenced by Addgene. If an Addgene verified full plasmid sequence is not available, please contact us prior to placing an order to request the full sequence.
How to cite: TFORF2558 was a gift from Feng Zhang (Addgene plasmid # 144043 ; http://n2t.net/addgene:144043 ; RRID:Addgene_144043)
