>Addgene plasmid #144043 | TFORF2558 | depositor partial sequence | sequence record 284253 | Insert
ACCGCCACCATGGAGCACCTGGGTCCGCACCACCTCCACCCGGGTCACGCAGAGCCCATTAGCTTCGGCA
TCGACCAGATCCTCAACAGCCCGGACCAGGGTGGCTGCATGGGACCCGCCTCGCGCCTCCAGGACGGAGA
ATACGGCCTTGGCTGCTTGGTCGGAGGCGCCTACACTTACGGCGGCGGGGGCTCCGCGGCCGCGACGGGG
GCTGGAGGAGCGGGGGCCTATGGTACTGGAGGTCCCGGCGGCCCCGGAGGCCCGGCAGGCGGCGGCGGCG
CCTGCAGCATGGGTCCTCTGACCGGCTCCTACAACGTGAACATGGCCTTGGCAGGCGGCCCCGGTCCTGG
CGGCGGCGGCGGCAGCAGCGGCGGTGCCGGGGCACTCAGCGCTGCGGGGGTAATCCGGGTGCCGGCACAC
AGGCCGCTCGCCGGAGCCGTGGCCCACCCCCAGCCCCTGGCCACCGGCTTGCCCACCGTGCCCTCTGTGC
CTGCCATGCCGGGCGTCAACAACCTCACTGGCCTCACCTTCCCCTGGATGGAGAGTAACCGCAGATACAC
AAAGGACAGGTTCACAGGTCACCCCTATCAGAACCGGACGCCCCCCAAGAAGAAGAAGCCGCGCACGTCC
TTCACACGCCTGCAGATCTGCGAGCTGGAGAAGCGCTTCCACCGCCAGAAGTACCTGGCCTCGGCCGAGC
GCGCCGCCCTGGCCAAGGCGCTCAAAATGACCGATGCGCAGGTCAAAACCTGGTTCCAGAACCGGCGGAC
AAAGTGGAGACGGCAGACTGCGGAGGAACGGGAGGCCGAGAGGCAGCAAGCGAACCGCATCCTCCTGCAG
TTGCAGCAGGAGGCCTTCCAGAAGAGCCTGGCACAGCCGCTGCCCGCTGACCCTCTGTGCGTGCACAACT
CGTCGCTCTTCGCCCTGCAGAATCTGCAGCCGTGGTCTGACGACTCGACCAAAATCACTAGCGTCACGTC
GGTGGCGTCGGCCTGCGAGTAGTAATGAACTAGTCCGTAACTTGAAAGTATTTCGATTTCTTGGCTTTAT
ATATCTTGTGGAAAGGACGATGACCCACCGGATCTGCCGCACGC
