>Addgene plasmid #144043 | TFORF2558 | depositor partial sequence | sequence record 284254 | Barcode
TGACCCACCGGATCTGCCGCACGC
